>Addgene plasmid #126967 | pJUMP49-2D(sfGFP) | addgene full sequence | sequence record 255059 | Addgene NGS Result
TTAATTAAGGAGTTTTGCAGGTGCACCTGCTTTTCGCTGAATTCGCGGCCGCTTCTAGAGGGTCTCTTTC
GGGAGTGAGACGGGAGTTGACGGCTAGCTCAGTCCTAGGTACAGTGCTAGCGTACTTGTTTAACTTTAAG
AAGGAGATATACAATGGTAGCCCGTAAAGGCGAAGAGCTGTTCACTGGTGTCGTCCCTATTCTGGTGGAA
CTGGATGGTGATGTCAACGGTCATAAGTTTTCCGTGCGTGGCGAGGGTGAAGGTGACGCAACTAATGGTA
AACTGACGCTGAAGTTCATCTGTACTACTGGTAAACTGCCGGTACCTTGGCCGACTCTGGTAACGACGCT
GACTTATGGTGTTCAGTGCTTTGCTCGTTATCCGGACCATATGAAGCAGCATGACTTCTTCAAGTCCGCC
ATGCCGGAAGGCTATGTGCAGGAACGCACGATTTCCTTTAAGGATGACGGCACGTACAAAACGCGTGCGG
AAGTGAAATTTGAAGGCGATACCCTGGTAAACCGCATTGAGCTGAAAGGCATTGACTTTAAAGAAGATGG
CAATATCCTGGGCCATAAGCTGGAATACAATTTTAACAGCCACAATGTTTACATCACCGCCGATAAACAA
AAAAATGGCATTAAAGCGAATTTTAAAATTCGCCACAACGTGGAGGATGGCAGCGTGCAGCTGGCTGATC
ACTACCAGCAAAACACTCCAATCGGTGATGGTCCTGTTCTGCTGCCAGACAATCACTATCTGAGCACGCA
AAGCGTTCTGTCTAAAGATCCGAACGAGAAACGCGATCATATGGTTCTGCTGGAGTTCGTAACCGCAGCG
GGCATCACGCATGGTATGGATGAACTGTACAAAGGTTCGTAACTTCTGACTGAGTTGCACGCTCGTCTCT
CGCTTGAGACCTACTAGTAGCGGCCGCTGCAGGGAGTTGTCTTCGAAGACTTCGCTCTAGTCTTGGACTC
CTGTTGATAGATCCAGTAATGACCTCAGAACTCCATCTGGATTTGTTCAGAACGCTCGGTTGCCGCCGGG
CGTTTTTTATTGGTGAGAATCCAGGGGTCCCCAATAATTACGATTTACGTATTTAAATGAACCTTGACCG
AACGCAGCGGTGGTAACGGCGCAGTGGCGGTTTTCATGGCTTGTTATGACTGTTTTTTTGGGGTACAGTC
TATGCCTCGGGCATCCAAGCAGCAAGCGCGTTACGCCGTGGGTCGATGTTTGATGTTATGGAGCAGCAAC
GATGTTACGCAGCAGGGCAGTCGCCCTAAAACAAAGTTAAACATCATGAGGGAAGCGGTGATCGCCGAAG
TATCGACTCAACTATCAGAGGTAGTTGGCGTCATCGAGCGCCATCTCGAACCGACGTTGCTGGCCGTACA
TTTGTACGGCTCCGCAGTGGATGGCGGCCTGAAGCCACACAGTGATATTGATTTGCTGGTTACGGTGACC
GTAAGGCTTGATGAAACAACGCGGCGAGCTTTGATCAACGACCTTTTGGAAACTTCGGCTTCCCCTGGAG
AGAGCGAGATTCTCCGCGCTGTAGAAGTCACCATTGTTGTGCACGACGACATCATTCCGTGGCGTTATCC
AGCTAAGCGCGAACTGCAATTTGGAGAATGGCAGCGCAATGACATTCTTGCAGGTATCTTCGAGCCAGCC
ACGATCGACATTGATCTGGCTATCTTGCTGACAAAAGCAAGAGAACATAGCGTTGCCTTGGTAGGTCCAG
CGGCGGAGGAACTCTTTGATCCGGTTCCTGAACAGGATCTATTTGAGGCGCTAAATGAAACCTTAACGCT
ATGGAACTCGCCGCCCGACTGGGCTGGTGATGAGCGAAATGTAGTGCTTACGTTGTCCCGCATTTGGTAC
AGCGCAGTAACCGGCAAAATCGCGCCGAAGGATGTCGCTGCCGACTGGGCAATGGAGCGCCTGCCGGCCC
AGTATCAGCCCGTCATACTTGAAGCTAGACAGGCTTATCTTGGACAAGAAGAAGATCGCTTGGCCTCGCG
CGCAGATCAGTTGGAAGAATTTGTCCACTACGTGAAAGGCGAGATCACCAAGGTAGTCGGCAAATAAGAC
AATTGTCCTTTTCCGCTGCATAACCCTGCTTCGGGGTCATTATAGCGATTTTTTCGGTATATCCATCCTT
TTTCGCACGATATACAGGATTTTGCCAAAGGGTTCGTGTAGACTTTCCTTGGTGTATCCAACGGCGTCAG
CCGGGCAGGATAGGTGAAGTAGGCCCACCCGCGAGCGGGTGTTCCTTCTTCACTGTCCCTTATTCGCACC
TGGCGGTGCTCAACGGGAATCCTGCTCTGCGAGGCTGGCCGTAGGCCGGCCCCGTAGAAAAGATCAAAGG
ATCTTCTTGAGATCCTTTTTTTCTGCGCGTAATCTGCTGCTTGCAAACAAAAAAACCACCGCTACCAGCG
GTGGTTTGTTTGCCGGATCAAGAGCTACCAACTCTTTTTCCGAAGGTAACTGGCTTCAGCAGAGCGCAGA
TACCAAATACTGTCCTTCTAGTGTAGCCGTAGTTAGGCCACCACTTCAAGAACTCTGTAGCACCGCCTAC
ATACCTCGCTCTGCTAATCCTGTTACCAGTGGCTGCTGCCAGTGGCGATAAGTCGTGTCTTACCGGGTTG
GACTCAAGACGATAGTTACCGGATAAGGCGCAGCGGTCGGGCTGAACGGGGGGTTCGTGCACACAGCCCA
GCTTGGAGCGAACGACCTACACCGAACTGAGATACCTACAGCGTGAGCTATGAGAAAGCGCCACGCTTCC
CGAAGGGAGAAAGGCGGACAGGTATCCGGTAAGCGGCAGGGTCGGAACAGGAGAGCGCACGAGGGAGCTT
CCAGGGGGAAACGCCTGGTATCTTTATAGTCCTGTCGGGTTTCGCCACCTCTGACTTGAGCGTCGATTTT
TGTGATGCTCGTCAGGGGGGCGGAGCCTATGGAAAAACGCCAGCAACGCGGCCTTTTTACGGTTCCTGGC
CTTTTGCTGGCCTTTTGCTCACATGTTCTTTCCTGCGTTATCCCCTGATTCTGTGGATAACCGTATTACC
GCCTTTGAGTGAGCTGATACCGCTCGCCGCAGCCGAACGACCGAGCGCAGCGAGTCAGTGAGCGAGGAAG
CGGAAGAGCGCCTGATGCGGTATTTTCTCCTTACGCATCTGTGCGGTATTTCACACCGCATATGGTGCAC
TCTCAGTACAATCTGCTCTGATGCCGCATAGTTAAGCCAGTATACACTCCGCTATCGCTACGTGACTGGG
TCATGGCTGCGCCCCGACACCCGCCAACACCCGCTGACGCGCCCTGACGGGCTTGTCTGCTCCCGGCATC
CGCTTACAGACAAGCTGTGACAGTCTCCGGGAGCTGCATGTGTCAGAGGTTTTCACCGTCATCACCGAAA
CGCGCGAGGCAGCTGCGGTAAAGCTCATCAGCGTGGTCGTGCAGCGATTCACAGATGTCTGCCTGTTCAT
CCGCGTCCAGCTCGTTGAGTTTCTCCAGAAGCGTTAATGTCTGGCTTCTGATAAAGCGGGCCATGTTAAG
GGCGGTTTTTTCCTGTTTGGTCACTGATGCCTCCGTGTAAGGGGGATTTCTGTTCATGGGGGTAATGATA
CCGATGAAACGAGAGAGGATGCTCACGATACGGGTTACTGATGATGAACATGCCCGGTTACTGGAACGTT
GTGAGGGTAAACAACTGGCGGTATGGATGCGGCGGGGGCGCGCCCAGCTGTCTAGGGCGGCGGATTTGTC
CTACTCAGGAGAGCGTTCACCGACAAACAACAGATAAAACGAAAGGCCCAGTCTTTCGACTGAGCCTTTC
GTTTTATTTGATGCCT
Features (pLannotate 1.2.2; 14 found; start..end, strand, type, name):
     39..60      +  misc_feature   BioBrick prefix: BioBrick prefix for parts that do not start with "ATG"
     87..111     +  promoter       J23119(SpeI) promoter (fragment): bacterial promoter (Registry of Standard Biological Parts BBa J23119) modified to end with an SpeI site
    126..146     +  RBS            RBS: efficient ribosome binding site from bacteriophage T7 gene 10 (Olins and Rangwala, 1989)
    163..873     +  CDS            superfolder GFP: GFP variant that folds robustly even when fused to poorly folded proteins (Pédelacq et al., 2006)
    922..942     +  misc_feature   BioBrick suffix: universal suffix for all parts
    976..1070    +  terminator     lambda t0 terminator: transcription terminator from phage lambda
   1243..1299    +  CDS            GmR (fragment): gentamycin acetyltransferase; aacC1; confers resistance to gentamycin
   1306..2094    +  CDS            aadA: S3AD_ECOLX - Experimental evidence at protein level: Swiss-Prot protein existence level 1. Mediates bacterial resistance to the antibiotics streptomycin and spectinomycin. From Escherichia coli.
   2243..2351    +  oriT           oriT: incP origin of transfer
   2387..2975    +  rep_origin     ori: high-copy-number ColE1/pMB1/pBR322/pUC origin of replication
   3161..3301    -  misc_feature   bom: basis of mobility region from pBR322
   3403..3594    -  CDS            rop: Rop protein, which maintains plasmids at low copy number; rop
   3635..3745    +  CDS            mbeC (fragment): MBEC_ECOLX - Experimental evidence at protein level: Swiss-Prot protein existence level 1. Required for efficient mobilization of ColE1 plasmid and is thus essential to promote the specific transfer of the plasmid during conjugation. Probably functions by inducing DNA bending, helping the MbeA relaxase to melt the DNA around the nic site and cleave the phosphodiester bond. Binds specifically double-stranded DNA (dsDNA) containing the ColE1 oriT but does not recognize the inverted repeat (IR). From Escherichia coli.
   3774..3860    -  terminator     rrnB T1 terminator: Escherichia coli rrnB; transcription terminator T1 from the E. coli rrnB gene
