[The description below was written by a language model from this plasmid's Addgene catalogue record and pLannotate feature annotations shown in this document.]
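Description:
pJUMP49-2D(sfGFP) is an empty Level 2 acceptor vector from the Joint Universal Modular Plasmids (JUMP) platform, a set of SEVA-derived backbones for hierarchical modular DNA assembly in bacteria. The sequenced record is 3,866 nt. Replication depends on a pBR322/pMB1-type origin (designated OriV 9 in the JUMP scheme) that is accompanied by the rop gene and the pBR322 bom region. Rop restrains copy number, which fits the purpose field's description of the plasmid as medium copy, although the catalogue's copy-number field lists it as low copy. Selection is with spectinomycin through the aadA aminoglycoside adenylyltransferase gene. A short gentamicin acetyltransferase fragment just upstream of aadA and a partial mbeC annotation near rop appear to be non-functional remnants. An incP oriT is also present, so the plasmid should be transferable by conjugation when the transfer functions are supplied in trans.

The cloning site holds a constitutive sfGFP reporter cassette rather than a gene of interest. It consists of a J23119-type promoter (annotated as a fragment), a phage T7 gene 10 ribosome binding site and the superfolder GFP coding sequence, all flanked by the BioBrick prefix and suffix. The lambda t0 and rrnB T1 terminators lie on either side of this region and insulate it from transcription in the backbone. As a cloning reporter, sfGFP is meant to be displaced by the assembled parts, so colonies carrying unmodified vector fluoresce while correct assemblies do not. The record does not state which restriction enzymes or overhangs are used for assembly, nor what the "2D" position designation signifies beyond Level 2.
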