Addgene plasmid #126967: pJUMP49-2D(sfGFP)
Purpose: (Empty Backbone) Level 2 vector. OriV 9 (pBBR322/ROP; medium copy number); sfGFP cloning reporter.
Depositing lab: Chris French. Depositing organization: University of Edinburgh. Publication: Joint universal modular plasmids (JUMP): a flexible vector platform for synthetic biology. Valenzuela-Ortega M, French C. Synth Biol (Oxf). 2021 Feb 2;6(1):ysab003. doi: 10.1093/synbio/ysab003. eCollection 2021. PubMed 33623824.
Backbone
  Vector backbone: pJUMP49-2D
  Backbone manufacturer: Backbone derived from SEVA.
  Vector type: Bacterial Expression, Synthetic Biology
Growth in bacteria
  Bacterial resistance: Spectinomycin, 50 μg/mL
  Growth temperature: 37°C
  Growth strain: JM109
  Copy number: Low Copy
Gene/Insert
  Gene/Insert name: None
  Mutation: None
Terms and licenses: Academic/Nonprofit Terms; Industry Terms: Not Available to Industry
Depositor comments: Please visit https://www.biorxiv.org/content/10.1101/799585v1 for bioRxiv preprint.
How to cite: pJUMP49-2D(sfGFP) was a gift from Chris French (Addgene plasmid # 126967 ; http://n2t.net/addgene:126967 ; RRID:Addgene_126967)
